Addgene plasmid #159898: pSEM232 - [Pmlc-1 | tagRFP-T (2x NLS)| cbr-tbb-2 UTR]
Purpose: Fluorescent co-injection marker to identify extrachromosomal arrays in C. elegans
Depositing lab: Christian Froekjaer-Jensen. Depositing organization: King Abdullah University of Science and Technology (KAUST). Publication: Characterizing a strong pan-muscular promoter (Pmlc-1) as a fluorescent co-injection marker to select for single-copy insertions. El Mouridi S, Peng Y, Frokjaer-Jensen C. MicroPubl Biol. 2020 Sep 3;2020. doi: 10.17912/micropub.biology.000302. PubMed 32908967.
Backbone
  Vector backbone: pDEST R4-R3
  Vector type: Worm Expression
Growth in bacteria
  Bacterial resistance: Ampicillin, 100 μg/mL
  Growth temperature: 37°C
  Growth strain: DH5alpha
  Copy number: High Copy
Gene/Insert
  Gene/Insert name: Pmlc-1 | tagRFP-T (2x NLS)| cbr-tbb-2 UTR
  Species: C. elegans (nematode)
Terms and licenses: Academic/Nonprofit Terms; Industry Terms: Not Available to Industry
Depositor comments: Synthetic Genome Biology lab @ KAUST www.wormbuilder.org
How to cite: pSEM232 - [Pmlc-1 | tagRFP-T (2x NLS)| cbr-tbb-2 UTR] was a gift from Christian Froekjaer-Jensen (Addgene plasmid # 159898 ; http://n2t.net/addgene:159898 ; RRID:Addgene_159898)
