[The description below was written by a language model from this plasmid's Addgene catalogue record and pLannotate feature annotations shown in this document.]
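Description:
pSEM232 is a C. elegans expression plasmid built in the pDEST R4-R3 backbone by three-fragment Gateway recombination. This origin shows in the attB4, attB1, attB2 and attB3 sites that delimit the promoter, coding and 3' UTR slots in the annotated 5,482 nt sequence. In bacteria it is maintained as a high-copy plasmid through a ColE1/pUC-type origin and selected with ampicillin via the β-lactamase gene and its native promoter. Short remnants of lacZα, the pBR322 bom region and rop also appear in the backbone, as leftover fragments rather than functional elements.

The payload is a single transcription unit. The attB4–attB1 interval corresponds to the Pmlc-1 promoter slot. The annotation software does not label the promoter itself, and the very short "TEF terminator" hit within this region is most likely a chance match. According to the associated publication title, Pmlc-1 is a strong pan-muscular promoter. Between attB1 and attB2 lies the red fluorescent protein TagRFP-T, followed directly by an EGL-13-derived nuclear localization signal. The construct name indicates two NLS copies in total, though only this one is annotated, and the position of the second is not recorded. The attB2–attB3 slot carries the cbr-tbb-2 3' UTR, detected only as scattered partial matches to the C. elegans tbb-2 terminator. That pattern fits a related but diverged sequence, since the "cbr" prefix conventionally denotes C. briggsae.

The plasmid serves as a fluorescent co-injection marker. Animals carrying extrachromosomal arrays should show nuclear-localized red fluorescence in muscle, so arrays can be identified visually. The publication title also indicates use in selecting for single-copy insertions.
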