Features (pLannotate 1.2.2; 16 found; start..end, strand, type, name):
      1..158     +  CDS            lacZα (fragment): LacZα fragment of β-galactosidase; lacZ fragment
    164..263     -  misc_feature   bom (fragment): basis of mobility region from pBR322
    365..400     -  CDS            rop (fragment): Rop protein, which maintains plasmids at low copy number; rop
    495..599     +  promoter       AmpR promoter: bla
    600..1460    +  CDS            AmpR: β-lactamase; bla; confers resistance to ampicillin, carbenicillin, and related antibiotics
   1631..2219    +  rep_origin     ori: high-copy-number ColE1/pMB1/pBR322/pUC origin of replication
   2401..2421    +  protein_bind   attB4: mutant version of attB; core recombination site for the Gateway® BP reaction BP Clonase™
   2837..2853    -  terminator     TEF terminator (fragment): Ashbya gossypii TEF terminator
   3737..3761    +  protein_bind   attB1: mutant version of attB; recombination site for the Gateway® BP reaction BP Clonase™
   3838..4713    +  CDS            TagRFP-T: TagRFP-T is a basic (constitutively fluorescent) red fluorescent protein published in 2008, derived from Entacmaea quadricolor. It has low acid sensitivity.
   4713..4785    +  CDS            EGL-13 NLS (fragment): nuclear localization signal from the C. elegans EGL-13 transcription factor (Lyssenko et al., 2007)
   4796..4816    -  protein_bind   attB2: mutant version of attB; core recombination site for the Gateway® BP reaction BP Clonase™
   4961..4979    +  terminator     tbb-2 terminator (fragment): tbb-2; transcription terminator for the C. elegans tubulin beta-2 gene
   5031..5055    +  terminator     tbb-2 terminator (fragment): tbb-2; transcription terminator for the C. elegans tubulin beta-2 gene
   5105..5121    +  terminator     tbb-2 terminator (fragment): tbb-2; transcription terminator for the C. elegans tubulin beta-2 gene
   5459..5479    -  protein_bind   attB3: mutant version of attB; core recombination site for the Gateway® BP reaction BP Clonase™
>Addgene plasmid #159898 | pSEM232 - [Pmlc-1 | tagRFP-T (2x NLS)| cbr-tbb-2 UTR] | addgene full sequence | sequence record 315126 | Addgene NGS Result
ATTCACTGGCCGTCGTTTTACAACGTCGTGACTGGGAAAACCCTGGCGTTACCCAACTTAATCGCCTTGC
AGCACATCCCCCTTTCGCCAGCTGGCGTAATAGCGAAGAGGCCCGCACCGATCGCCCTTCCCAACAGTTG
CGCAGCCTGAATGGCGAATGGCGCCTGATGCGGTATTTTCTCCTTACGCATCTGTGCGGTATTTCACACC
GCATATGGTGCACTCTCAGTGCAATCTGCTCTGATGCCGCATAGTTAAGCCAGCCCCGACACCCGCCAAC
ACCCGCTGACGCGCCCTGACGGGCTTGTCTGCTCCCGGCATCCGCTTACAGACAAGCTGTGACCGTCTCC
GGGAGCTGCATGTGTCAGAGGTTTTCACCGTCATCACCGAAACGCGCGAGACGAAAGGGCCTCGTGATAC
GCCTATTTTTATAGGTTAATGTCATGATAATAATGGTTTCTTAGACGTCAGGTGGCACTTTTCGGGGAAA
TGTGCGCGGAACCCCTATTTGTTTATTTTTCTAAATACATTCAAATATGTATCCGCTCATGAGACAATAA
CCCTGATAAATGCTTCAATAATATTGAAAAAGGAAGAGTATGAGTATTCAACATTTCCGTGTCGCCCTTA
TTCCCTTTTTTGCGGCATTTTGCCTTCCTGTTTTTGCTCACCCAGAAACGCTGGTGAAAGTAAAAGATGC
TGAAGATCAGTTGGGTGCACGAGTGGGTTACATCGAACTGGATCTCAACAGCGGTAAGATCCTTGAGAGT
TTTCGCCCCGAAGAACGTTTTCCAATGATGAGCACTTTTAAAGTTCTGCTATGTGGCGCGGTATTATCCC
GTATTGACGCCGGGCAAGAGCAACTCGGTCGCCGCATACACTATTCTCAGAATGACTTGGTTGAGTACTC
ACCAGTCACAGAAAAGCATCTTACGGATGGCATGACAGTAAGAGAATTATGCAGTGCTGCCATAACCATG
AGTGATAACACTGCGGCCAACTTACTTCTGACAACGATCGGAGGACCGAAGGAGCTAACCGCTTTTTTGC
ACAACATGGGGGATCATGTAACTCGCCTTGATCGTTGGGAACCGGAGCTGAATGAAGCCATACCAAACGA
CGAGCGTGACACCACGATGCCTGTAGCAATGGCAACAACGTTGCGCAAACTATTAACTGGCGAACTACTT
ACTCTAGCTTCCCGGCAACAATTAATAGACTGGATGGAGGCGGATAAAGTTGCAGGACCACTTCTGCGCT
CGGCCCTTCCGGCTGGCTGGTTTATTGCTGATAAATCTGGAGCCGGTGAGCGTGGCTCTCGCGGTATCAT
TGCAGCACTGGGGTCAGATGGTAAGCCCTCCCGTATCGTAGTTATCTACACGACGGGGAGTCAGGCAACT
ATGGATGAACGAAATAGACAGATCGCTGAGATAGGTGCCTCACTGATTAAGCATTGGTAACTGTCAGACC
AAGTTTACTCATATATACTTTAGATTGATTTAAAACTTCATTTTTAATTTAAAAGGATCTAGGTGAAGAT
CCTTTTTGATAATCTCATGACCAAAATCCCTTAACGTGAGTTTTCGTTCCACTGAGCGTCAGACCCCGTA
GAAAAGATCAAAGGATCTTCTTGAGATCCTTTTTTTCTGCGCGTAATCTGCTGCTTGCAAACAAAAAAAC
CACCGCTACCAGCGGTGGTTTGTTTGCCGGATCAAGAGCTACCAACTCTTTTTCCGAAGGTAACTGGCTT
CAGCAGAGCGCAGATACCAAATACTGTTCTTCTAGTGTAGCCGTAGTTAGGCCACCACTTCAAGAACTCT
GTAGCACCGCCTACATACCTCGCTCTGCTAATCCTGTTACCAGTGGCTGCTGCCAGTGGCGATAAGTCGT
GTCTTACCGGGTTGGACTCAAGACGATAGTTACCGGATAAGGCGCAGCGGTCGGGCTGAACGGGGGGTTC
GTGCACACAGCCCAGCTTGGAGCGAACGACCTACACCGAACTGAGATACCTACAGCGTGAGCTATGAGAA
AGCGCCACGCTTCCCGAAGGGAGAAAGGCGGACAGGTATCCGGTAAGCGGCAGGGTCGGAACAGGAGAGC
GCACGAGGGAGCTTCCAGGGGGAAACGCCTGGTATCTTTATAGTCCTGTCGGGTTTCGCCACCTCTGACT
TGAGCGTCGATTTTTGTGATGCTCGTCAGGGGGGCGGAGCCTATGGAAAAACGCCAGCAACGCGGCCTTT
TTACGGTTCCTGGTCTTTTGCTGGCCTTTTGCTCACATGTTCTTTCCTGCGTTATCCCCTGATTCTGTGG
ATAACCGTATTACCGCCTTTGAGTGAGCTGATACCAGCGGATAACAATTTCACACAGGAAACAGCTATGA
CCATGATTACGCCAAGCTATCAACTTTGTATAGAAAAGTTGAGCGTTTCTGCCAGCTGACGCATTATCTT
AAAAGCTGTTTTCAGATAAGAGCACTGGTAGACAGAACACTCAATAGAAAATCAGATGAAAAAGTTTGAA
AGTTGAGGAATCAAAAAAGTTATCCTTGTTAATTTAGGATATGAGTAAGAACCTCTTGTCACACTAATTC
TGATGGAAGGTTTTTTTTTCTGAATCGTTTCTGAATTGTCTCCAATGAGAGTATAGTTCGAAACACAATT
TTTGTCTGTTATTCAATGACATCAAAATTATTGATTTCAAAAATAGCTGCAAATCCTAAAATCAAAAATC
ACTGCGTATGTCAAAACTTTGAAGATTGTGTGAAAATCAATATTTGCTCTGTTTCATCCTATCTTAAAAT
ACGCCCGATTAATTATTTCATTTTAACAAAACTTGAAAAAAAACTATACAAATAGATTTCACAAGTAGTT
GAAACAATTAGTAGGAAAATTATAATTTATACCAGAAAAATATATGTCAAAAAAAATTATCGTTAGTGAA
ATATTATAAACAGATATTACTGGAACCATCTGATAAATTCAGTATGTCCCATTTAGTCATGTTATGAAAA
TTAAAATTTATAATCAAGTTCCAAAACAAAAGAGTTTCAGATTTTCAAGTTTTCAATTATCCTGTTTGTT
GGAAATGTTGAATTTAAACCTTCCTTTCCAACTCAAAACAAATTCTGATTATGTTGTGCCCTGCTCAGAT
TTAAAGCTCGGATGATCTATTCCCTTTCCCTTATTGCATCCCCTCATTTATCCGATCGAGCAACTTTTTC
GATGGCGGGTAAGAGGCATCGCGACGCAAGCAAGGCGAGAGTTTTGCCCATCTTCTTGGAAACCTCCGAC
GGGTGCCTGATGTTAGCACCACGGGGGCGGTGCGCCTCTTGTGTAAAGTTGTTGAGATTTGCTCAAACAG
CCCTCCCCTCGACGCGGGGCCCAACGAGTGTAAAAGGCAGACAAAAGCGACGGATAATCTTCAGTTAGTC
TCAGTTCACTACTCAGTACAGTCCACAAAATGGTGAGTTGGATTTTTTAATAAGTTATTTGAAAAGCATG
AGTTTCTGTATAGGAATAGGAGTGCGTTCATATATATTTTGATTTAACCTGTCTATATTGTATTTAAAAA
ATTATTTATTTTGAATCAGAGGTTCTATAATCAGTTTCATCTTTAAAAAATTTCTGGTAAATTAAGAACG
TAACATTTAGATTTAGGCTTTGTTTAAAAATCAAGCAATTAAATCGACTATAAAATTGTCAATATGTTCT
CAATTTTCCAGTCCAAGGCCGCCAAGACAAGTTTGTACAAAAAAGCAGGCTCGGGATCCCCAAAGAAGAA
GCGTAAGGTGTCCAAGGTAACACTTAGTTTTTGTTGCTCTGTTTAAAAATTAATTTTAAGGGAGAGGAGC
TCATCAAGGAGAACATGCACATGAAGCTCTACATGGAGGGAACCGTCAACAACCACCACTTCAAGTGCAC
CTCCGAGGGAGAGGGAAAGCCATACGAGGGAACCCAAACCATGCGTATCAAGGTCGTCGAGGGAGGACCA
CTCCCATTCGCCTTCGACATCCTCGCCACCTCCTTCATGTACGGATCGCGTACCTTCATCAACCACACCC
AAGGTAAGTTTTCTTGAGACCTTTACTAACTAACTAGGTCTCATAGATTTTCAGGAATCCCAGACTTCTT
CAAGCAATCCTTCCCAGAGGGATTCACCTGGGAGCGTGTCACCACCTACGAGGACGGAGGAGTCCTCACC
GCCACCCAAGACACCTCCCTCCAAGACGGATGCCTCATCTACAACGTCAAGGTAAGTTATGTAGAGACCT
TTACTAACTAACTAGGTCTCAAACATTTTCAGATCCGTGGAGTCAACTTCCCATCCAACGGACCAGTCAT
GCAAAAGAAGACCCTCGGATGGGAGGCCAACACCGAGATGCTCTACCCAGCCGACGGAGGACTGGAGGGA
CGTACCGACATGGCCCTCAAGCTCGTCGGAGGAGGACACCTCATCTGCAACTTCAAGACCACCTACCGTT
CCAAGAAGCCAGCCAAGGTAAGTTCTTTAGAGACCTTTACTAACTAACTAGGTCTCAGTAATTTTCAGAA
CCTCAAGATGCCAGGAGTCTACTACGTCGACCACCGTCTGGAGCGTATCAAGGAGGCCGACAAGGAGACG
TACGTCGAGCAACACGAGGTCGCCGTCGCCCGTTACTGCGACCTCCCATCCAAGCTCGGACACAAGCTCA
ACGGAATGGACGAGCTCTACAAGTCCCGTCGTCGTAAGGCCAACCCAACCAAGCTCTCCGAGAACGCCAA
GAAGCTCGCCAAGGAGGTCGAGAACGGATCCAACCCAGCTTTCTTGTACAAAGTGGAATAGATTCTCGAC
ACCCCTAACTTCCATCACAAGCATTCTATTTCTTTCCACAACCTTCTTAAACCCCCCGTATTCGTTTCTT
CCCTCACTTGTCTCTCTCACCCGCCCCGCTCTCCGACGTCATCCACCACCCATCCATTCACTAATTTATT
TGCTTTTTTGATTGTTTTTCTTCTCGGAGACGTTCGCCGTCCCAAGTTTTATCTCTGAAATTTGCGTCTG
AGTGAAGTGAATGCTGAAGTTTCGTGTAGTTCTCAAGATAGCGGCCCAAAAGTGCATTTGAGCACAAATA
TTTGTATTGTGGTTTTTTGATTTCTTTAAGAAGTAGCCGCAATGGGTTTCGAAATCTGTTAGGATATTAT
GCTTGTCTGAGAAAAAAAAACGGTGAGACGCAGAGAAATAGTGTCTGCGTCTCCACTTAATATGTGCTAT
TTAGGCTCTCCGCTTCGATATCGCTACCGTATTCAGACTGCAAAAAATACTCTAACCTTTTTTTTCTCAG
ACAAGCATAATAACAATAGGTAAAAAAAACTGAACCTATTTATTCAAAACTTGATTGGTAAAACATTATA
TAGAGAAACCGAAAAATATACAATTGAATCCTAGGTTAAATTCGCCGCCTTCACAAATCCATTCTGCTCA
ACTTTATTATACATAGTTGATA
